Addgene plasmid #203962: plko_TRE3G_Myc-Sox9WT_PGKpuroR
Purpose: Dox inducible WT SOX9 with myc tag
Depositing lab: Elaine Fuchs. Depositing organization: Rockefeller University. Publication: The pioneer factor SOX9 competes for epigenetic factors to switch stem cell fates. Yang Y, Gomez N, Infarinato N, Adam RC, Sribour M, Baek I, Laurin M, Fuchs E. Nat Cell Biol. 2023 Jul 24. doi: 10.1038/s41556-023-01184-y. PubMed 37488435.
Backbone
  Vector backbone: pLKO
  Total vector size (bp): 9641
  Vector type: Lentiviral
  Selectable markers: Puromycin
Growth in bacteria
  Bacterial resistance: Ampicillin, 100 μg/mL
  Growth temperature: 37°C
  Growth strain: NEB Stable
  Copy number: High Copy
Gene/Insert
  Gene/Insert name: SOX9
  Species: M. musculus (mouse)
  Insert size (bp): 1533
  Entrez Gene: Sox9 (a.k.a. 2010306G03Rik, mKIAA4243, mSox9)
  Promoter: TRE3G
  Tag / fusion protein: myc (N terminal on insert)
  Cloning method: Gibson Cloning
  Sequencing primers: 5′ agctttaggcgtgtacgg; 3′ GGCTGCCTTGGAAAAGGCGCAA
Terms and licenses: Academic/Nonprofit Terms; Industry Terms: Not Available to Industry
How to cite: plko_TRE3G_Myc-Sox9WT_PGKpuroR was a gift from Elaine Fuchs (Addgene plasmid # 203962 ; http://n2t.net/addgene:203962 ; RRID:Addgene_203962)
