[The description below was written by a language model from this plasmid's Addgene catalogue record and pLannotate feature annotations shown in this document.]
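Description:
plko_TRE3G_Myc-Sox9WT_PGKpuroR is a pLKO-based, third-generation-style lentiviral transfer plasmid of about 9.6 kb for doxycycline-inducible expression of wild-type mouse SOX9 carrying an N-terminal myc tag. In bacteria it is maintained as a high-copy plasmid through a ColE1/pUC-type origin and selected with ampicillin via the bla gene. The backbone also carries an f1 origin, an SV40 origin and remnants of lac and phage promoter sequences from the cloning vector.

The viral portion begins with an RSV promoter fused to a truncated HIV-1 5' LTR, which drives Tat-independent transcription of the genomic RNA in packaging cells. This is followed by the Ψ packaging signal with a gag fragment, the Rev response element for nuclear export, and the cPPT/CTS that aids nuclear import of the reverse-transcribed genome. It ends in a ΔU3 self-inactivating 3' LTR and an SV40 polyadenylation signal. Between these elements sit two expression units. A TRE3G promoter controls the Sox9 coding sequence; the myc tag is recorded in the catalogue entry but is not annotated separately in the feature table. Downstream, a human PGK promoter constitutively drives puromycin N-acetyltransferase for selection of transduced mammalian cells. A WPRE after the puromycin gene enhances transcript stability and expression.

TRE3G is active only when bound by a Tet-On 3G transactivator in the presence of doxycycline, and no transactivator is encoded here, so it must be supplied separately by the host cells or animal. The construct serves to switch on tagged SOX9 at will, in the context of work on SOX9 as a pioneer factor that redirects stem cell fate. The myc epitope allows detection or pulldown of the induced protein.
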