Features (pLannotate 1.2.2; 27 found; start..end, strand, type, name):
    924..1512    +  rep_origin     ori: high-copy-number ColE1/pMB1/pBR322/pUC origin of replication
   1695..1787    +  CDS            lacI (fragment): lac repressor; lacI; The lac repressor binds to the lac operator to inhibit transcription in E. coli. This inhibition can be relieved by adding lactose or isopropyl-β-D-thiogalactopyranoside (IPTG).
   1800..1821    +  protein_bind   CAP binding site: CAP binding activates transcription in the presence of cAMP. E. coli catabolite activator protein
   1836..1866    +  promoter       lac promoter: promoter for the E. coli lac operon
   1874..1890    +  protein_bind   lac operator: The lac repressor binds to the lac operator to inhibit transcription in E. coli. This inhibition can be relieved by adding lactose or isopropyl-β-D-thiogalactopyranoside (IPTG). lac repressor encoded by lacI
   1935..1953    +  promoter       T3 promoter: promoter for bacteriophage T3 RNA polymerase
   1981..2207    +  promoter       RSV promoter: Rous sarcoma virus enhancer/promoter
   2208..2388    +  LTR            5' LTR (truncated): truncated 5' long terminal repeat (LTR) from HIV-1
   2435..2560    +  misc_feature   HIV-1 Ψ: packaging signal of human immunodeficiency virus type 1
   2544..2907    +  CDS            HIV-1 gag (fragment): gag protein from human immunodeficiency virus 1; gag
   3053..3286    +  misc_feature   RRE: The Rev response element (RRE) of HIV-1 allows for Rev-dependent mRNA export from the nucleus to the cytoplasm.
   3663..3763    +  CDS            Rev (fragment): human immunodeficiency virus 1 (HIV-1) Rev protein; rev; enhances nuclear export of unspliced and incompletely spliced viral mRNAs
   3813..3930    +  misc_feature   cPPT/CTS: central polypurine tract and central termination sequence of HIV-1
   4368..4743    +  promoter       TRE3G promoter: 3rd-generation Tet-responsive promoter that can be activated by binding of Tet-On® 3G
   4793..6313    +  CDS            Sox9: SOX9_MOUSE - Also known as Sox-9. Experimental evidence at protein level: Swiss-Prot protein existence level 1. Transcription factor that plays a key role in chondrocytes differentiation and skeletal development (PubMed:10319868, PubMed:11371614, PubMed:12414734, PubMed:15132997, PubMed:18415932, PubMed:20940257, PubMed:28263186). Specifically binds the 5'-ACAAAG-3' DNA motif present in enhancers and super-enhancers and promotes expression of genes important for chondrogenesis, including cartilage matrix protein-coding genes COL2A1, COL4A2, COL9A1, COL11A2 and ACAN, SOX5 and SOX6 (PubMed:91191
   6327..6827    +  promoter       hPGK promoter: human phosphoglycerate kinase 1 promoter
   6842..7438    +  CDS            PuroR: puromycin N-acetyltransferase; pac from Streptomyces alboniger; confers resistance to puromycin
   7455..8043    +  misc_feature   WPRE: woodchuck hepatitis virus posttranscriptional regulatory element
   8053..8139    +  CDS            nef (fragment): NEF_HV1Z2 - Experimental evidence at protein level: Swiss-Prot protein existence level 1. Extracellular Nef protein targets CD4(+) T-lymphocytes for apoptosis by interacting with CXCR4 surface receptors. From Human immunodeficiency virus type 1 group M subtype D (isolate Z2/CDC-Z34) (HIV-1).
   8141..8374    +  LTR            3' LTR (ΔU3): self-inactivating 3' long terminal repeat (LTR) from HIV-1
   8446..8567    +  polyA_signal   SV40 poly(A) signal: SV40 polyadenylation signal
   8607..8742    +  rep_origin     SV40 ori: SV40 origin of replication
   8763..8781    -  promoter       T7 promoter: promoter for bacteriophage T7 RNA polymerase
   8789..8944    +  CDS            lacZα (fragment): LacZα fragment of β-galactosidase; lacZ fragment
   8949..9377    +  rep_origin     f1 ori (sequence partly withheld): f1 bacteriophage origin of replication; arrow indicates direction of (+) strand synthesis
   9430..9534    +  promoter       AmpR promoter: bla
   9535..753     +  CDS            AmpR (across the origin): β-lactamase; bla; confers resistance to ampicillin, carbenicillin, and related antibiotics
>Addgene plasmid #203962 | plko_TRE3G_Myc-Sox9WT_PGKpuroR | addgene full sequence | sequence record 401673 | Addgene NGS Result
CAGTTGGGTGCACGAGTGGGTTACATCGAACTGGATCTCAACAGCGGTAAGATCCTTGAGAGTTTTCGCC
CCGAAGAACGTTTTCCAATGATGAGCACTTTTAAAGTTCTGCTATGTGGCGCGGTATTATCCCGTATTGA
CGCCGGGCAAGAGCAACTCGGTCGCCGCATACACTATTCTCAGAATGACTTGGTTGAGTACTCACCAGTC
ACAGAAAAGCATCTTACGGATGGCATGACAGTAAGAGAATTATGCAGTGCTGCCATAACCATGAGTGATA
ACACTGCGGCCAACTTACTTCTGACAACGATCGGAGGACCGAAGGAGCTAACCGCTTTTTTGCACAACAT
GGGGGATCATGTAACTCGCCTTGATCGTTGGGAACCGGAGCTGAATGAAGCCATACCAAACGACGAGCGT
GACACCACGATGCCTGTAGCAATGGCAACAACGTTGCGCAAACTATTAACTGGCGAACTACTTACTCTAG
CTTCCCGGCAACAATTAATAGACTGGATGGAGGCGGATAAAGTTGCAGGACCACTTCTGCGCTCGGCCCT
TCCGGCTGGCTGGTTTATTGCTGATAAATCTGGAGCCGGTGAGCGTGGGTCTCGCGGTATCATTGCAGCA
CTGGGGCCAGATGGTAAGCCCTCCCGTATCGTAGTTATCTACACGACGGGGAGTCAGGCAACTATGGATG
AACGAAATAGACAGATCGCTGAGATAGGTGCCTCACTGATTAAGCATTGGTAACTGTCAGACCAAGTTTA
CTCATATATACTTTAGATTGATTTAAAACTTCATTTTTAATTTAAAAGGATCTAGGTGAAGATCCTTTTT
GATAATCTCATGACCAAAATCCCTTAACGTGAGTTTTCGTTCCACTGAGCGTCAGACCCCGTAGAAAAGA
TCAAAGGATCTTCTTGAGATCCTTTTTTTCTGCGCGTAATCTGCTGCTTGCAAACAAAAAAACCACCGCT
ACCAGCGGTGGTTTGTTTGCCGGATCAAGAGCTACCAACTCTTTTTCCGAAGGTAACTGGCTTCAGCAGA
GCGCAGATACCAAATACTGTTCTTCTAGTGTAGCCGTAGTTAGGCCACCACTTCAAGAACTCTGTAGCAC
CGCCTACATACCTCGCTCTGCTAATCCTGTTACCAGTGGCTGCTGCCAGTGGCGATAAGTCGTGTCTTAC
CGGGTTGGACTCAAGACGATAGTTACCGGATAAGGCGCAGCGGTCGGGCTGAACGGGGGGTTCGTGCACA
CAGCCCAGCTTGGAGCGAACGACCTACACCGAACTGAGATACCTACAGCGTGAGCTATGAGAAAGCGCCA
CGCTTCCCGAAGGGAGAAAGGCGGACAGGTATCCGGTAAGCGGCAGGGTCGGAACAGGAGAGCGCACGAG
GGAGCTTCCAGGGGGAAACGCCTGGTATCTTTATAGTCCTGTCGGGTTTCGCCACCTCTGACTTGAGCGT
CGATTTTTGTGATGCTCGTCAGGGGGGCGGAGCCTATGGAAAAACGCCAGCAACGCGGCCTTTTTACGGT
TCCTGGCCTTTTGCTGGCCTTTTGCTCACATGTTCTTTCCTGCGTTATCCCCTGATTCTGTGGATAACCG
TATTACCGCCTTTGAGTGAGCTGATACCGCTCGCCGCAGCCGAACGACCGAGCGCAGCGAGTCAGTGAGC
GAGGAAGCGGAAGAGCGCCCAATACGCAAACCGCCTCTCCCCGCGCGTTGGCCGATTCATTAATGCAGCT
GGCACGACAGGTTTCCCGACTGGAAAGCGGGCAGTGAGCGCAACGCAATTAATGTGAGTTAGCTCACTCA
TTAGGCACCCCAGGCTTTACACTTTATGCTTCCGGCTCGTATGTTGTGTGGAATTGTGAGCGGATAACAA
TTTCACACAGGAAACAGCTATGACCATGATTACGCCAAGCGCGCAATTAACCCTCACTAAAGGGAACAAA
AGCTGGAGCTGCAAGCTTAATGTAGTCTTATGCAATACTCTTGTAGTCTTGCAACATGGTAACGATGAGT
TAGCAACATGCCTTACAAGGAGAGAAAAAGCACCGTGCATGCCGATTGGTGGAAGTAAGGTGGTACGATC
GTGCCTTATTAGGAAGGCAACAGACGGGTCTGACATGGATTGGACGAACCACTGAATTGCCGCATTGCAG
AGATATTGTATTTAAGTGCCTAGCTCGATACATAAACGGGTCTCTCTGGTTAGACCAGATCTGAGCCTGG
GAGCTCTCTGGCTAACTAGGGAACCCACTGCTTAAGCCTCAATAAAGCTTGCCTTGAGTGCTTCAAGTAG
TGTGTGCCCGTCTGTTGTGTGACTCTGGTAACTAGAGATCCCTCAGACCCTTTTAGTCAGTGTGGAAAAT
CTCTAGCAGTGGCGCCCGAACAGGGACTTGAAAGCGAAAGGGAAACCAGAGGAGCTCTCTCGACGCAGGA
CTCGGCTTGCTGAAGCGCGCACGGCAAGAGGCGAGGGGCGGCGACTGGTGAGTACGCCAAAAATTTTGAC
TAGCGGAGGCTAGAAGGAGAGAGATGGGTGCGAGAGCGTCAGTATTAAGCGGGGGAGAATTAGATCGCGA
TGGGAAAAAATTCGGTTAAGGCCAGGGGGAAAGAAAAAATATAAATTAAAACATATAGTATGGGCAAGCA
GGGAGCTAGAACGATTCGCAGTTAATCCTGGCCTGTTAGAAACATCAGAAGGCTGTAGACAAATACTGGG
ACAGCTACAACCATCCCTTCAGACAGGATCAGAAGAACTTAGATCATTATATAATACAGTAGCAACCCTC
TATTGTGTGCATCAAAGGATAGAGATAAAAGACACCAAGGAAGCTTTAGACAAGATAGAGGAAGAGCAAA
ACAAAAGTAAGACCACCGCACAGCAAGCGGCCGCTGATCTTCAGACCTGGAGGAGGAGATATGAGGGACA
ATTGGAGAAGTGAATTATATAAATATAAAGTAGTAAAAATTGAACCATTAGGAGTAGCACCCACCAAGGC
AAAGAGAAGAGTGGTGCAGAGAGAAAAAAGAGCAGTGGGAATAGGAGCTTTGTTCCTTGGGTTCTTGGGA
GCAGCAGGAAGCACTATGGGCGCAGCGTCAATGACGCTGACGGTACAGGCCAGACAATTATTGTCTGGTA
TAGTGCAGCAGCAGAACAATTTGCTGAGGGCTATTGAGGCGCAACAGCATCTGTTGCAACTCACAGTCTG
GGGCATCAAGCAGCTCCAGGCAAGAATCCTGGCTGTGGAAAGATACCTAAAGGATCAACAGCTCCTGGGG
ATTTGGGGTTGCTCTGGAAAACTCATTTGCACCACTGCTGTGCCTTGGAATGCTAGTTGGAGTAATAAAT
CTCTGGAACAGATTTGGAATCACACGACCTGGATGGAGTGGGACAGAGAAATTAACAATTACACAAGCTT
AATACACTCCTTAATTGAAGAATCGCAAAACCAGCAAGAAAAGAATGAACAAGAATTATTGGAATTAGAT
AAATGGGCAAGTTTGTGGAATTGGTTTAACATAACAAATTGGCTGTGGTATATAAAATTATTCATAATGA
TAGTAGGAGGCTTGGTAGGTTTAAGAATAGTTTTTGCTGTACTTTCTATAGTGAATAGAGTTAGGCAGGG
ATATTCACCATTATCGTTTCAGACCCACCTCCCAACCCCGAGGGGACCCGACAGGCCCGAAGGAATAGAA
GAAGAAGGTGGAGAGAGAGACAGAGACAGATCCATTCGATTAGTGAACGGATCGGCACTGCGTGCGCCAA
TTCTGCAGACAAATGGCAGTATTCATCCACAATTTTAAAAGAAAAGGGGGGATTGGGGGGTACAGTGCAG
GGGAAAGAATAGTAGACATAATAGCAACAGACATACAAACTAAAGAATTACAAAAACAAATTACAAAAAT
TCAAAATTTTCGGGTTTATTACAGGGACAGCAGAGATCCAGTTTGGTTAGTACCGGGCCCGGTGCTTTGC
TCTGAGCCAGCCCACCAGTTTGGAATGACTCCTTTTTATGACTTGAATTTTCAAGTATAAAGTCTAGTGC
TAAATTTAATTTGAACAACTGTATAGTTTTTGCTGGTTGGGGGAAGGAAAAAAAATGGTGGCAGTGTTTT
TTTCAGAATTAGAAGTGAAATGAAAACTTGTTGTGTGTGAGGATTTCTAATGACATGTGGTGGTTGCATA
CTGAGTGAAGCCGGTGAGCATTCTGCCATGTCACCCCCTCGTGCTCAGTAATGTACTTTACAGAAATCCT
AAACTCAAAAGATTGATATAAACCATGCTTCTTGTGTATATCCGGTCTCTTCTCTGGGTAGTCTCACTCA
GCCTGCATTTCTGCCATCGATGGTACCTTTACTCCCTATCAGTGATAGAGAACGTATGAAGAGTTTACTC
CCTATCAGTGATAGAGAACGTATGCAGACTTTACTCCCTATCAGTGATAGAGAACGTATAAGGAGTTTAC
TCCCTATCAGTGATAGAGAACGTATGACCAGTTTACTCCCTATCAGTGATAGAGAACGTATCTACAGTTT
ACTCCCTATCAGTGATAGAGAACGTATATCCAGTTTACTCCCTATCAGTGATAGAGAACGTATAAGCTTT
AGGCGTGTACGGTGGGCGCCTATAAAAGCAGAGCTCGTTTAGTGAACCGTCAGATCGCCTGGAGCAATTC
CACAACACTTTTGTCTTATACCAACTTTCCGTACCACTTCCTACCCTCGTAAAGCTAGCACCGGTCGCCA
CCATGGAACAAAAACTTATTTCTGAAGAAGATCTGAATCTCCTGGACCCCTTCATGAAGATGACCGACGA
GCAGGAGAAGGGCCTGTCTGGCGCCCCCAGCCCCACCATGTCGGAGGACTCGGCTGGTTCGCCCTGTCCC
TCGGGCTCCGGCTCGGACACGGAGAACACCCGGCCCCAGGAGAACACCTTCCCCAAGGGCGAGCCGGATC
TGAAGAAGGAGAGCGAGGAAGATAAGTTCCCCGTGTGCATCCGCGAGGCGGTCAGCCAGGTGCTGAAGGG
CTACGACTGGACGCTGGTGCCCATGCCCGTGCGCGTCAACGGCTCCAGCAAGAACAAGCCACACGTCAAG
CGACCCATGAACGCCTTCATGGTGTGGGCGCAGGCTGCGCGCAGGAAGCTGGCAGACCAGTACCCGCATC
TGCACAACGCGGAGCTCAGCAAGACTCTGGGCAAGCTCTGGAGGCTGCTGAACGAGAGCGAGAAGAGACC
CTTCGTGGAGGAGGCGGAGCGGCTGCGCGTGCAGCACAAGAAAGACCACCCCGATTACAAGTACCAGCCC
CGGCGGAGGAAGTCGGTGAAGAACGGACAAGCGGAGGCCGAAGAGGCCACGGAACAGACTCACATCTCTC
CTAATGCTATCTTCAAGGCGCTGCAAGCCGACTCCCCACATTCCTCCTCCGGCATGAGTGAGGTGCACTC
CCCGGGCGAGCACTCTGGGCAATCTCAGGGTCCGCCGACCCCACCCACCACTCCCAAAACCGACGTGCAA
GCTGGCAAAGTTGATCTGAAGCGAGAGGGGCGCCCTCTGGCAGAGGGGGGCAGACAGCCCCCCATCGACT
TCCGCGACGTGGACATCGGTGAACTGAGCAGCGACGTCATCTCCAACATTGAGACCTTCGACGTCAATGA
GTTTGACCAATACTTGCCACCCAACGGCCACCCAGGGGTTCCGGCCACCCACGGCCAGGTCACCTACACT
GGCAGTTACGGCATCAGCAGCACCGCACCCACCCCTGCGACCGCGGGCCACGTGTGGATGTCGAAGCAGC
AGGCGCCGCCCCCTCCTCCGCAGCAGCCTCCGCAGGCCCCGCAAGCCCCACAGGCGCCTCCGCAGCAGCA
AGCACCCCCGCAGCAGCCGCAGGCACCCCAGCAGCAGCAGGCACACACGCTCACCACGCTGAGCAGCGAG
CCAGGCCAGTCCCAGCGAACGCACATCAAGACGGAGCAGCTGAGCCCCAGCCACTACAGCGAGCAGCAGC
AGCACTCCCCGCAACAGATCTCCTACAGCCCCTTCAACCTTCCTCACTACAGCCCCTCCTACCCGCCCAT
CACCCGCTCGCAATACGACTACGCTGACCATCAGAACTCCGGCTCCTACTACAGTCACGCAGCCGGCCAG
GGCTCAGGGCTCTACTCCACCTTCACTTACATGAACCCCGCGCAGCGCCCCATGTACACCCCCATCGCTG
ACACCTCCGGGGTCCCTTCCATCCCGCAGACCCACAGCCCGCAGCACTGGGAACAACCAGTCTACACACA
GCTCACCAGACCCTGAACGCGTGGGGTTGCGCCTTTTCCAAGGCAGCCCTGGGTTTGCGCAGGGACGCGG
CTGCTCTGGGCGTGGTTCCGGGAAACGCAGCGGCGCCGACCCTGGGTCTCGCACATTCTTCACGTCCGTT
CGCAGCGTCACCCGGATCTTCGCCGCTACCCTTGTGGGCCCCCCGGCGACGCTTCCTGCTCCGCCCCTAA
GTCGGGAAGGTTCCTTGCGGTTCGCGGCGTGCCGGACGTGACAAACGGAAGCCGCACGTCTCACTAGTAC
CCTCGCAGACGGACAGCGCCAGGGAGCAATGGCAGCGCGCCGACCGCGATGGGCTGTGGCCAATAGCGGC
TGCTCAGCAGGGCGCGCCGAGAGCAGCGGCCGGGAAGGGGCGGTGCGGGAGGCGGGGTGTGGGGCGGTAG
TGTGGGCCCTGTTCCTGCCCGCGCGGTGTTCCGCATTCTGCAAGCCTCCGGAGCGCACGTCGGCAGTCGG
CTCCCTCGTTGACCGAATCACCGACCTCTCTCCCCAGGGGGATCCATGGCCACCGAGTACAAGCCCACGG
TGCGCCTCGCCACCCGCGACGACGTCCCCCGGGCCGTACGCACCCTCGCCGCCGCGTTCGCCGACTACCC
CGCCACGCGCCACACCGTCGACCCGGACCGCCACATCGAGCGGGTCACCGAGCTGCAAGAACTCTTCCTC
ACGCGCGTCGGGCTCGACATCGGCAAGGTGTGGGTCGCGGACGACGGCGCCGCGGTGGCGGTCTGGACCA
CGCCGGAGAGCGTCGAAGCGGGGGCGGTGTTCGCCGAGATCGGCTCGCGCATGGCCGAGTTGAGCGGTTC
CCGGCTGGCCGCGCAGCAACAGATGGAAGGCCTCCTGGCGCCGCACCGGCCCAAGGAGCCCGCGTGGTTC
CTGGCCACCGTCGGCGTCTCGCCCGACCACCAGGGCAAGGGTCTGGGCAGCGCCGTCGTGCTCCCCGGAG
TGGAGGCGGCCGAGCGCGCTGGGGTGCCCGCCTTCCTGGAGACCTCCGCGCCCCGCAACCTCCCCTTCTA
CGAGCGGCTCGGCTTCACCGTCACCGCCGACGTCGAGGTGCCCGAAGGACCGCGCACCTGGTGCATGACC
CGCAAGCCCGGTGCCTGAGGATCCTCTAGATCCTAATCAACCTCTGGATTACAAAATTTGTGAAAGATTG
ACTGGTATTCTTAACTATGTTGCTCCTTTTACGCTATGTGGATACGCTGCTTTAATGCCTTTGTATCATG
CTATTGCTTCCCGTATGGCTTTCATTTTCTCCTCCTTGTATAAATCCTGGTTGCTGTCTCTTTATGAGGA
GTTGTGGCCCGTTGTCAGGCAACGTGGCGTGGTGTGCACTGTGTTTGCTGACGCAACCCCCACTGGTTGG
GGCATTGCCACCACCTGTCAGCTCCTTTCCGGGACTTTCGCTTTCCCCCTCCCTATTGCCACGGCGGAAC
TCATCGCCGCCTGCCTTGCCCGCTGCTGGACAGGGGCTCGGCTGTTGGGCACTGACAATTCCGTGGTGTT
GTCGGGGAAATCATCGTCCTTTCCTTGGCTGCTCGCCTGTGTTGCCACCTGGATTCTGCGCGGGACGTCC
TTCTGCTACGTCCCTTCGGCCCTCAATCCAGCGGACCTTCCTTCCCGCGGCCTGCTGCCGGCTCTGCGGC
CTCTTCCGCGTCTTCGCCTTCGCCCTCAGACGAGTCGGATCTCCCTTTGGGCCGCCTCCCCGCCTGAGAT
CCTTTAAGACCAATGCATCGGTACCTTTAAGACCAATGACTTACAAGGCAGCTGTAGATCTTAGCCACTT
TTTAAAAGAAAAGGGGGGACTGGAAGGGCTAATTCACTCCCAACGAAGACAAGATCTGCTTTTTGCTTGT
ACTGGGTCTCTCTGGTTAGACCAGATCTGAGCCTGGGAGCTCTCTGGCTAACTAGGGAACCCACTGCTTA
AGCCTCAATAAAGCTTGCCTTGAGTGCTTCAAGTAGTGTGTGCCCGTCTGTTGTGTGACTCTGGTAACTA
GAGATCCCTCAGACCCTTTTAGTCAGTGTGGAAAATCTCTAGCAGTAGTAGTTCATGTCATCTTATTATT
CAGTATTTATAACTTGCAAAGAAATGAATATCAGAGAGTGAGAGGAACTTGTTTATTGCAGCTTATAATG
GTTACAAATAAAGCAATAGCATCACAAATTTCACAAATAAAGCATTTTTTTCACTGCATTCTAGTTGTGG
TTTGTCCAAACTCATCAATGTATCTTATCATGTCTGGCTCTAGCTATCCCGCCCCTAACTCCGCCCATCC
CGCCCCTAACTCCGCCCAGTTCCGCCCATTCTCCGCCCCATGGCTGACTAATTTTTTTTATTTATGCAGA
GGCCGAGGCCGCCTCGGCCTCTGAGCTATTCCAGAAGTAGTGAGGAGGCTTTTTTGGAGGCCTAGGGACG
TACCCAATTCGCCCTATAGTGAGTCGTATTACGCGCGCTCACTGGCCGTCGTTTTACAACGTCGTGACTG
GGAAAACCCTGGCGTTACCCAACTTAATCGCCTTGCAGCACATCCCCCTTTCGCCAGCTGGCGTAATAGC
GAAGAGGCCCGCACCGATCGCCCTTCCCAACAGTTGCGCAGCCTGAATGGCGAATGGG
[124 nt withheld, positions 8949-9072]
C
[91 nt withheld, positions 9074-9164]
A
[49 nt withheld, positions 9166-9214]
CCTTTGACGTTGGAGTCCACGTTCTTT
[37 nt withheld, positions 9242-9278]
ACCCTATCTCGGTCTATTCTTTTGATTTATAAGGGATTTTGCCGATTTCGGCCTATTGGTTAAAAAATGA
GCTGATTTAACAAAAATTTAACGCGAATTTTAACAAAATATTAACGCTTACAATTTAGGTGGCACTTTTC
GGGGAAATGTGCGCGGAACCCCTATTTGTTTATTTTTCTAAATACATTCAAATATGTATCCGCTCATGAG
ACAATAACCCTGATAAATGCTTCAATAATATTGAAAAAGGAAGAGTATGAGTATTCAACATTTCCGTGTC
GCCCTTATTCCCTTTTTTGCGGCATTTTGCCTTCCTGTTTTTGCTCACCCAGAAACGCTGGTGAAAGTAA
AAGATGCTGAAGAT
